Addgene plasmid #90740: MAD1L1 E9.1 gRNA
Purpose: 3rd generation lentiviral gRNA plasmid targeting human MAD1L1
Depositing lab: Iain Cheeseman. Depositing organization: Whitehead Institute for Biomedical Research. Publication: Large-Scale Analysis of CRISPR/Cas9 Cell-Cycle Knockouts Reveals the Diversity of p53-Dependent Responses to Cell-Cycle Defects. McKinley KL, Cheeseman IM. Dev Cell. 2017 Feb 27;40(4):405-420.e2. doi: 10.1016/j.devcel.2017.01.012. Epub 2017 Feb 16. PubMed 28216383.
Backbone
  Vector backbone: pLenti-sgRNA
  Backbone manufacturer: Eric Lander & David Sabatini labs (Addgene plasmid #71409)
  Backbone size w/o insert (bp): 9151
  Vector type: Lentiviral, CRISPR
  Selectable markers: Puromycin
Growth in bacteria
  Bacterial resistance: Ampicillin, 100 μg/mL
  Growth temperature: 37°C
  Growth strain: NEB Stable
  Copy number: Unknown
Gene/Insert
  Gene/Insert name: MAD1L1 (Guide Designation E9.1) (alt name: pKMKO series)
  gRNA/shRNA sequence: CACCgCTTCATCTCTCAGCGTGTGG
  Species: H. sapiens (human)
  Promoter: U6
  Cloning method: Restriction Enzyme; 5′ cloning site BsmBI (destroyed during cloning); 3′ cloning site BsmBI (destroyed during cloning)
  Sequencing primers: 5′ hU6-F (5'-GAGGGCCTATTTCCCATGATT-3'); 3′ EF1a-R (5'-CACGGCGACTACTGCACTTA-3')
Terms and licenses: Academic/Nonprofit Terms; Industry Terms: Not Available to Industry
Depositor comments: Please note that gRNA target sequence listed is not strictly the 20nt spacer sequence, but also contains the 5' BsmBI overhang. For more information about knockout human cell lines generated using this plasmid, please see http://cellcycleknockouts.wi.mit.edu/ .
How to cite: MAD1L1 E9.1 gRNA was a gift from Iain Cheeseman (Addgene plasmid # 90740 ; http://n2t.net/addgene:90740 ; RRID:Addgene_90740)
