[The description below was written by a language model from this plasmid's Addgene catalogue record and pLannotate feature annotations shown in this document.]
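Description:
MAD1L1 E9.1 gRNA is a third-generation, self-inactivating lentiviral CRISPR plasmid built on the pLenti-sgRNA backbone that expresses a single guide RNA against human MAD1L1 (guide designation E9.1, part of the pKMKO series). In bacteria it is maintained through a high-copy ColE1/pUC-type origin and selected with ampicillin via the AmpR β-lactamase gene. An f1 origin, an SV40 origin and leftover lac, T3 and T7 elements are also annotated in the backbone. The catalogue lists the empty backbone as 9,151 bp, whereas the sequenced construct is 7,302 nt. This is consistent with loss of a filler fragment when the guide oligos were cloned between the two BsmBI sites, both of which were destroyed, although the record does not state this explicitly.

The viral genome is transcribed from an RSV promoter fused to a truncated HIV-1 5' LTR, making packaging Tat-independent. It carries the Ψ packaging signal with a gag fragment, the RRE for Rev-dependent nuclear export, a cPPT/CTS, a WPRE to boost transcript expression, and a ΔU3 3' LTR followed by an SV40 polyadenylation signal. Two cassettes lie between the LTRs. A human U6 Pol III promoter drives the MAD1L1 spacer joined to the Streptococcus pyogenes sgRNA scaffold (annotated as a tracrRNA fragment), and an EF-1α core promoter drives puromycin N-acetyltransferase for selecting transduced mammalian cells. No Cas9 is annotated in the plasmid, so the nuclease must be supplied separately, for example by target cells that already express Cas9. The construct was deposited with a large-scale study of cell-cycle gene knockouts and p53-dependent responses, and it is used to generate MAD1L1 knockouts in human cell lines.
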