Features (pLannotate 1.2.2; 27 found; start..end, strand, type, name):
     89..110     +  protein_bind   CAP binding site: CAP binding activates transcription in the presence of cAMP. E. coli catabolite activator protein
    125..155     +  promoter       lac promoter: promoter for the E. coli lac operon
    163..179     +  protein_bind   lac operator: The lac repressor binds to the lac operator to inhibit transcription in E. coli. This inhibition can be relieved by adding lactose or isopropyl-β-D-thiogalactopyranoside (IPTG). lac repressor encoded by lacI
    224..242     +  promoter       T3 promoter: promoter for bacteriophage T3 RNA polymerase
    270..496     +  promoter       RSV promoter: Rous sarcoma virus enhancer/promoter
    497..677     +  LTR            5' LTR (truncated): truncated 5' long terminal repeat (LTR) from HIV-1
    724..849     +  misc_feature   HIV-1 Ψ: packaging signal of human immunodeficiency virus type 1
    833..1196    +  CDS            HIV-1 gag (fragment): gag protein from human immunodeficiency virus 1; gag
   1342..1575    +  misc_feature   RRE: The Rev response element (RRE) of HIV-1 allows for Rev-dependent mRNA export from the nucleus to the cytoplasm.
   1952..1978    +  CDS            Rev (fragment): human immunodeficiency virus 1 (HIV-1) Rev protein; rev; enhances nuclear export of unspliced and incompletely spliced viral mRNAs
   1982..2222    +  promoter       U6 promoter: RNA polymerase III promoter for human U6 snRNA
   2270..2337    +  misc_RNA       tracrRNA (fragment): trans-activating CRISPR RNA for the Streptococcus pyogenes CRISPR/Cas9 system
   2386..2503    +  misc_feature   cPPT/CTS: central polypurine tract and central termination sequence of HIV-1
   2572..2783    +  promoter       EF-1α core promoter: core promoter for human elongation factor EF-1α
   2809..3408    +  CDS            PuroR (fragment): puromycin N-acetyltransferase; pac from Streptomyces; confers resistance to puromycin
   3424..4012    +  misc_feature   WPRE: woodchuck hepatitis virus posttranscriptional regulatory element
   4063..4082    +  misc_feature   cPPT/CTS (fragment): central polypurine tract and central termination sequence of HIV-1
   4084..4317    +  LTR            3' LTR (ΔU3): self-inactivating 3' long terminal repeat (LTR) from HIV-1
   4395..4516    +  polyA_signal   SV40 poly(A) signal: SV40 polyadenylation signal
   4556..4691    +  rep_origin     SV40 ori: SV40 origin of replication
   4712..4730    -  promoter       T7 promoter: promoter for bacteriophage T7 RNA polymerase
   4738..4893    +  CDS            lacZα (fragment): LacZα fragment of β-galactosidase; lacZ fragment
   4898..5326    +  rep_origin     f1 ori (sequence partly withheld): f1 bacteriophage origin of replication; arrow indicates direction of (+) strand synthesis
   5379..5483    +  promoter       AmpR promoter: bla
   5484..6344    +  CDS            AmpR: β-lactamase; bla; confers resistance to ampicillin, carbenicillin, and related antibiotics
   6515..7103    +  rep_origin     ori: high-copy-number ColE1/pMB1/pBR322/pUC origin of replication
   7286..76      +  CDS            lacI (fragment) (across the origin): lac repressor; lacI; The lac repressor binds to the lac operator to inhibit transcription in E. coli. This inhibition can be relieved by adding lactose or isopropyl-β-D-thiogalactopyranoside (IPTG).
>Addgene plasmid #90740 | MAD1L1 E9.1 gRNA | addgene full sequence | sequence record 182976 | Addgene NGS Result
CGCCTCTCCCCGCGCGTTGGCCGATTCATTAATGCAGCTGGCACGACAGGTTTCCCGACTGGAAAGCGGG
CAGTGAGCGCAACGCAATTAATGTGAGTTAGCTCACTCATTAGGCACCCCAGGCTTTACACTTTATGCTT
CCGGCTCGTATGTTGTGTGGAATTGTGAGCGGATAACAATTTCACACAGGAAACAGCTATGACCATGATT
ACGCCAAGCGCGCAATTAACCCTCACTAAAGGGAACAAAAGCTGGAGCTGCAAGCTTAATGTAGTCTTAT
GCAATACTCTTGTAGTCTTGCAACATGGTAACGATGAGTTAGCAACATGCCTTACAAGGAGAGAAAAAGC
ACCGTGCATGCCGATTGGTGGAAGTAAGGTGGTACGATCGTGCCTTATTAGGAAGGCAACAGACGGGTCT
GACATGGATTGGACGAACCACTGAATTGCCGCATTGCAGAGATATTGTATTTAAGTGCCTAGCTCGATAC
ATAAACGGGTCTCTCTGGTTAGACCAGATCTGAGCCTGGGAGCTCTCTGGCTAACTAGGGAACCCACTGC
TTAAGCCTCAATAAAGCTTGCCTTGAGTGCTTCAAGTAGTGTGTGCCCGTCTGTTGTGTGACTCTGGTAA
CTAGAGATCCCTCAGACCCTTTTAGTCAGTGTGGAAAATCTCTAGCAGTGGCGCCCGAACAGGGACTTGA
AAGCGAAAGGGAAACCAGAGGAGCTCTCTCGACGCAGGACTCGGCTTGCTGAAGCGCGCACGGCAAGAGG
CGAGGGGCGGCGACTGGTGAGTACGCCAAAAATTTTGACTAGCGGAGGCTAGAAGGAGAGAGATGGGTGC
GAGAGCGTCAGTATTAAGCGGGGGAGAATTAGATCGCGATGGGAAAAAATTCGGTTAAGGCCAGGGGGAA
AGAAAAAATATAAATTAAAACATATAGTATGGGCAAGCAGGGAGCTAGAACGATTCGCAGTTAATCCTGG
CCTGTTAGAAACATCAGAAGGCTGTAGACAAATACTGGGACAGCTACAACCATCCCTTCAGACAGGATCA
GAAGAACTTAGATCATTATATAATACAGTAGCAACCCTCTATTGTGTGCATCAAAGGATAGAGATAAAAG
ACACCAAGGAAGCTTTAGACAAGATAGAGGAAGAGCAAAACAAAAGTAAGACCACCGCACAGCAAGCGGC
CGCTGATCTTCAGACCTGGAGGAGGAGATATGAGGGACAATTGGAGAAGTGAATTATATAAATATAAAGT
AGTAAAAATTGAACCATTAGGAGTAGCACCCACCAAGGCAAAGAGAAGAGTGGTGCAGAGAGAAAAAAGA
GCAGTGGGAATAGGAGCTTTGTTCCTTGGGTTCTTGGGAGCAGCAGGAAGCACTATGGGCGCAGCGTCAA
TGACGCTGACGGTACAGGCCAGACAATTATTGTCTGGTATAGTGCAGCAGCAGAACAATTTGCTGAGGGC
TATTGAGGCGCAACAGCATCTGTTGCAACTCACAGTCTGGGGCATCAAGCAGCTCCAGGCAAGAATCCTG
GCTGTGGAAAGATACCTAAAGGATCAACAGCTCCTGGGGATTTGGGGTTGCTCTGGAAAACTCATTTGCA
CCACTGCTGTGCCTTGGAATGCTAGTTGGAGTAATAAATCTCTGGAACAGATTTGGAATCACACGACCTG
GATGGAGTGGGACAGAGAAATTAACAATTACACAAGCTTAATACACTCCTTAATTGAAGAATCGCAAAAC
CAGCAAGAAAAGAATGAACAAGAATTATTGGAATTAGATAAATGGGCAAGTTTGTGGAATTGGTTTAACA
TAACAAATTGGCTGTGGTATATAAAATTATTCATAATGATAGTAGGAGGCTTGGTAGGTTTAAGAATAGT
TTTTGCTGTACTTTCTATAGTGAATAGAGTTAGGCAGGGATATTCACCATTATCGTTTCAGACCCACCTC
CCAACCCCGAGGGGACCCAGAGAGGGCCTATTTCCCATGATTCCTTCATATTTGCATATACGATACAAGG
CTGTTAGAGAGATAATTAGAATTAATTTGACTGTAAACACAAAGATATTAGTACAAAATACGTGACGTAG
AAAGTAATAATTTCTTGGGTAGTTTGCAGTTTTAAAATTATGTTTTAAAATGGACTATCATATGCTTACC
GTAACTTGAAAGTATTTCGATTTCTTGGCTTTATATATCTTGTGGAAAGGACGAAACACCGCTTCATCTC
TCAGCGTGTGGGTTTAAGAGCTATGCTGGAAACAGCATAGCAAGTTTAAATAAGGCTAGTCCGTTATCAA
CTTGAAAAAGTGGCACCGAGTCGGTGCTTTTTTTGAATTCTAGATCTTGAGACAAATGGCAGTATTCATC
CACAATTTTAAAAGAAAAGGGGGGATTGGGGGGTACAGTGCAGGGGAAAGAATAGTAGACATAATAGCAA
CAGACATACAAACTAAAGAATTACAAAAACAAATTACAAAAATTCAAAATTTTCGGGTTTATTACAGGGA
CAGCAGAGATCCACTTTGGCGCCGGCTCGAGTGGCTCCGGTGCCCGTCAGTGGGCAGAGCGCACATCGCC
CACAGTCCCCGAGAAGTTGGGGGGAGGGGTCGGCAATTGAACCGGTGCCTAGAGAAGGTGGCGCGGGGTA
AACTGGGAAAGTGATGTCGTGTACTGGCTCCGCCTTTTTCCCGAGGGTGGGGGAGAACCGTATATAAGTG
CAGTAGTCGCCGTGAACGTTCTTTTTCGCAACGGGTTTGCCGCCAGAACACAGGTGTCGTGACGCGGGAT
CCGCCACCATGACCGAGTACAAGCCCACGGTGCGCCTCGCCACCCGCGACGACGTCCCCAGGGCCGTACG
CACCCTCGCCGCCGCGTTCGCCGACTACCCCGCCACGCGCCACACCGTCGATCCGGACCGCCACATCGAG
CGGGTCACCGAGCTGCAAGAACTCTTCCTCACGCGCGTCGGGCTCGACATCGGCAAGGTGTGGGTCGCGG
ACGACGGCGCCGCGGTGGCGGTCTGGACCACGCCGGAGAGCGTCGAAGCGGGGGCGGTGTTCGCCGAGAT
CGGCCCGCGCATGGCCGAGTTGAGCGGTTCCCGGCTGGCCGCGCAGCAACAGATGGAAGGCCTCCTGGCG
CCGCACCGGCCCAAGGAGCCCGCGTGGTTCCTGGCCACCGTCGGAGTCTCGCCCGACCACCAGGGCAAGG
GTCTGGGCAGCGCCGTCGTGCTCCCCGGAGTGGAGGCGGCCGAGCGCGCCGGGGTGCCCGCCTTCCTGGA
GACCTCCGCGCCCCGCAACCTCCCCTTCTACGAGCGGCTCGGCTTCACCGTCACCGCCGACGTCGAGGTG
CCCGAAGGACCGCGCACCTGGTGCATGACCCGCAAGCCCGGTGCCTGAACGCGTTAAGTCGACAATCAAC
CTCTGGATTACAAAATTTGTGAAAGATTGACTGGTATTCTTAACTATGTTGCTCCTTTTACGCTATGTGG
ATACGCTGCTTTAATGCCTTTGTATCATGCTATTGCTTCCCGTATGGCTTTCATTTTCTCCTCCTTGTAT
AAATCCTGGTTGCTGTCTCTTTATGAGGAGTTGTGGCCCGTTGTCAGGCAACGTGGCGTGGTGTGCACTG
TGTTTGCTGACGCAACCCCCACTGGTTGGGGCATTGCCACCACCTGTCAGCTCCTTTCCGGGACTTTCGC
TTTCCCCCTCCCTATTGCCACGGCGGAACTCATCGCCGCCTGCCTTGCCCGCTGCTGGACAGGGGCTCGG
CTGTTGGGCACTGACAATTCCGTGGTGTTGTCGGGGAAATCATCGTCCTTTCCTTGGCTGCTCGCCTGTG
TTGCCACCTGGATTCTGCGCGGGACGTCCTTCTGCTACGTCCCTTCGGCCCTCAATCCAGCGGACCTTCC
TTCCCGCGGCCTGCTGCCGGCTCTGCGGCCTCTTCCGCGTCTTCGCCTTCGCCCTCAGACGAGTCGGATC
TCCCTTTGGGCCGCCTCCCCGCGTCGACTTTAAGACCAATGACTTACAAGGCAGCTGTAGATCTTAGCCA
CTTTTTAAAAGAAAAGGGGGGACTGGAAGGGCTAATTCACTCCCAACGAAGACAAGATCTGCTTTTTGCT
TGTACTGGGTCTCTCTGGTTAGACCAGATCTGAGCCTGGGAGCTCTCTGGCTAACTAGGGAACCCACTGC
TTAAGCCTCAATAAAGCTTGCCTTGAGTGCTTCAAGTAGTGTGTGCCCGTCTGTTGTGTGACTCTGGTAA
CTAGAGATCCCTCAGACCCTTTTAGTCAGTGTGGAAAATCTCTAGCAGTACGTATAGTAGTTCATGTCAT
CTTATTATTCAGTATTTATAACTTGCAAAGAAATGAATATCAGAGAGTGAGAGGAACTTGTTTATTGCAG
CTTATAATGGTTACAAATAAAGCAATAGCATCACAAATTTCACAAATAAAGCATTTTTTTCACTGCATTC
TAGTTGTGGTTTGTCCAAACTCATCAATGTATCTTATCATGTCTGGCTCTAGCTATCCCGCCCCTAACTC
CGCCCATCCCGCCCCTAACTCCGCCCAGTTCCGCCCATTCTCCGCCCCATGGCTGACTAATTTTTTTTAT
TTATGCAGAGGCCGAGGCCGCCTCGGCCTCTGAGCTATTCCAGAAGTAGTGAGGAGGCTTTTTTGGAGGC
CTAGGGACGTACCCAATTCGCCCTATAGTGAGTCGTATTACGCGCGCTCACTGGCCGTCGTTTTACAACG
TCGTGACTGGGAAAACCCTGGCGTTACCCAACTTAATCGCCTTGCAGCACATCCCCCTTTCGCCAGCTGG
CGTAATAGCGAAGAGGCCCGCACCGATCGCCCTTCCCAACAGTTGCGCAGCCTGAATGGCGAATGGG
[124 nt withheld, positions 4898-5021]
C
[91 nt withheld, positions 5023-5113]
A
[49 nt withheld, positions 5115-5163]
CCTTTGACGTTGGAGTCCACGTTCTTT
[37 nt withheld, positions 5191-5227]
ACCCTATCTCGGTCTATTCTTTTGATTTATAAGGGATTTTGCCGATTTCGGCCTATTGGTTAAAAAATGA
GCTGATTTAACAAAAATTTAACGCGAATTTTAACAAAATATTAACGCTTACAATTTAGGTGGCACTTTTC
GGGGAAATGTGCGCGGAACCCCTATTTGTTTATTTTTCTAAATACATTCAAATATGTATCCGCTCATGAG
ACAATAACCCTGATAAATGCTTCAATAATATTGAAAAAGGAAGAGTATGAGTATTCAACATTTCCGTGTC
GCCCTTATTCCCTTTTTTGCGGCATTTTGCCTTCCTGTTTTTGCTCACCCAGAAACGCTGGTGAAAGTAA
AAGATGCTGAAGATCAGTTGGGTGCACGAGTGGGTTACATCGAACTGGATCTCAACAGCGGTAAGATCCT
TGAGAGTTTTCGCCCCGAAGAACGTTTTCCAATGATGAGCACTTTTAAAGTTCTGCTATGTGGCGCGGTA
TTATCCCGTATTGACGCCGGGCAAGAGCAACTCGGTCGCCGCATACACTATTCTCAGAATGACTTGGTTG
AGTACTCACCAGTCACAGAAAAGCATCTTACGGATGGCATGACAGTAAGAGAATTATGCAGTGCTGCCAT
AACCATGAGTGATAACACTGCGGCCAACTTACTTCTGACAACGATCGGAGGACCGAAGGAGCTAACCGCT
TTTTTGCACAACATGGGGGATCATGTAACTCGCCTTGATCGTTGGGAACCGGAGCTGAATGAAGCCATAC
CAAACGACGAGCGTGACACCACGATGCCTGTAGCAATGGCAACAACGTTGCGCAAACTATTAACTGGCGA
ACTACTTACTCTAGCTTCCCGGCAACAATTAATAGACTGGATGGAGGCGGATAAAGTTGCAGGACCACTT
CTGCGCTCGGCCCTTCCGGCTGGCTGGTTTATTGCTGATAAATCTGGAGCCGGTGAGCGTGGGTCTCGCG
GTATCATTGCAGCACTGGGGCCAGATGGTAAGCCCTCCCGTATCGTAGTTATCTACACGACGGGGAGTCA
GGCAACTATGGATGAACGAAATAGACAGATCGCTGAGATAGGTGCCTCACTGATTAAGCATTGGTAACTG
TCAGACCAAGTTTACTCATATATACTTTAGATTGATTTAAAACTTCATTTTTAATTTAAAAGGATCTAGG
TGAAGATCCTTTTTGATAATCTCATGACCAAAATCCCTTAACGTGAGTTTTCGTTCCACTGAGCGTCAGA
CCCCGTAGAAAAGATCAAAGGATCTTCTTGAGATCCTTTTTTTCTGCGCGTAATCTGCTGCTTGCAAACA
AAAAAACCACCGCTACCAGCGGTGGTTTGTTTGCCGGATCAAGAGCTACCAACTCTTTTTCCGAAGGTAA
CTGGCTTCAGCAGAGCGCAGATACCAAATACTGTTCTTCTAGTGTAGCCGTAGTTAGGCCACCACTTCAA
GAACTCTGTAGCACCGCCTACATACCTCGCTCTGCTAATCCTGTTACCAGTGGCTGCTGCCAGTGGCGAT
AAGTCGTGTCTTACCGGGTTGGACTCAAGACGATAGTTACCGGATAAGGCGCAGCGGTCGGGCTGAACGG
GGGGTTCGTGCACACAGCCCAGCTTGGAGCGAACGACCTACACCGAACTGAGATACCTACAGCGTGAGCT
ATGAGAAAGCGCCACGCTTCCCGAAGGGAGAAAGGCGGACAGGTATCCGGTAAGCGGCAGGGTCGGAACA
GGAGAGCGCACGAGGGAGCTTCCAGGGGGAAACGCCTGGTATCTTTATAGTCCTGTCGGGTTTCGCCACC
TCTGACTTGAGCGTCGATTTTTGTGATGCTCGTCAGGGGGGCGGAGCCTATGGAAAAACGCCAGCAACGC
GGCCTTTTTACGGTTCCTGGCCTTTTGCTGGCCTTTTGCTCACATGTTCTTTCCTGCGTTATCCCCTGAT
TCTGTGGATAACCGTATTACCGCCTTTGAGTGAGCTGATACCGCTCGCCGCAGCCGAACGACCGAGCGCA
GCGAGTCAGTGAGCGAGGAAGCGGAAGAGCGCCCAATACGCAAAC
